Addgene plasmid #88853: LentiGuidPuro-hTP53_sgRNA-1
Purpose: CRISPR KO of Trp53
Depositing lab: Joan Massague. Depositing organization: Memorial Sloan-Kettering Cancer Center. Publication: The p53 Family Coordinates Wnt and Nodal Inputs in Mesendodermal Differentiation of Embryonic Stem Cells. Wang Q, Zou Y, Nowotschin S, Kim SY, Li QV, Soh CL, Su J, Zhang C, Shu W, Xi Q, Huangfu D, Hadjantonakis AK, Massague J. Cell Stem Cell. 2017 Jan 5;20(1):70-86. doi: 10.1016/j.stem.2016.10.002. Epub 2016 Nov 23. PubMed 27889317.
Backbone
  Vector backbone: LentiGuide-Puro
  Vector type: Mammalian Expression, Lentiviral, CRISPR
Growth in bacteria
  Bacterial resistance: Ampicillin, 100 μg/mL
  Growth temperature: 37°C
  Growth strain: DH5alpha
  Copy number: Unknown
Gene/Insert
  Gene/Insert name: Trp53
  gRNA/shRNA sequence: gagcgctgctcagatagcga
  Species: H. sapiens (human)
Terms and licenses: Academic/Nonprofit Terms; Industry Terms: Not Available to Industry
How to cite: LentiGuidPuro-hTP53_sgRNA-1 was a gift from Joan Massague (Addgene plasmid # 88853 ; http://n2t.net/addgene:88853 ; RRID:Addgene_88853)
