[The description below was written by a language model from this plasmid's Addgene catalogue record and pLannotate feature annotations shown in this document.]
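Description:
LentiGuidPuro-hTP53_sgRNA-1 is a lentiviral CRISPR guide-expression plasmid of about 8.3 kb, built on the LentiGuide-Puro backbone and intended for knockout of p53. The record names the insert with the mouse-style symbol Trp53, but both the listed species and the plasmid name point to human TP53 as the target. In bacteria it is maintained through a high-copy ColE1/pUC-type origin and selected with ampicillin via the β-lactamase gene. An f1 origin and remnants of a lac/lacZα cloning region with T3 and T7 promoters are also annotated in the backbone.

The transfer cassette has a third-generation, self-inactivating design. An RSV promoter drives a truncated HIV-1 5' LTR to produce the genomic RNA in packaging cells, followed by the Ψ packaging signal with a partial gag sequence, the Rev response element for Rev-dependent nuclear export, and a cPPT/CTS element. The cassette ends in a ΔU3 3' LTR that inactivates LTR promoter activity after integration. Within this frame, a human U6 RNA polymerase III promoter transcribes the 20-nt TP53-targeting spacer fused to the Streptococcus pyogenes Cas9 guide RNA scaffold. A separate EF-1α core promoter with its intron A drives puromycin N-acetyltransferase, which allows selection of transduced mammalian cells, and a WPRE enhances transcript expression. An SV40 poly(A) signal and SV40 origin lie downstream of the 3' LTR.

No Cas9 coding sequence is annotated, so the nuclease must be provided separately, for example in cells that already express Cas9. The associated publication concerns p53 family function in the mesendodermal differentiation of embryonic stem cells.
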