Features (pLannotate 1.2.2; 29 found; start..end, strand, type, name):
      9..597     +  rep_origin     ori: high-copy-number ColE1/pMB1/pBR322/pUC origin of replication
    780..872     +  CDS            lacI (fragment): lac repressor; lacI; The lac repressor binds to the lac operator to inhibit transcription in E. coli. This inhibition can be relieved by adding lactose or isopropyl-β-D-thiogalactopyranoside (IPTG).
    885..906     +  protein_bind   CAP binding site: CAP binding activates transcription in the presence of cAMP. E. coli catabolite activator protein
    921..951     +  promoter       lac promoter: promoter for the E. coli lac operon
    959..975     +  protein_bind   lac operator: The lac repressor binds to the lac operator to inhibit transcription in E. coli. This inhibition can be relieved by adding lactose or isopropyl-β-D-thiogalactopyranoside (IPTG). lac repressor encoded by lacI
   1020..1038    +  promoter       T3 promoter: promoter for bacteriophage T3 RNA polymerase
   1066..1292    +  promoter       RSV promoter: Rous sarcoma virus enhancer/promoter
   1293..1473    +  LTR            5' LTR (truncated): truncated 5' long terminal repeat (LTR) from HIV-1
   1520..1645    +  misc_feature   HIV-1 Ψ: packaging signal of human immunodeficiency virus type 1
   1629..1992    +  CDS            HIV-1 gag (fragment): gag protein from human immunodeficiency virus 1; gag
   2138..2371    +  misc_feature   RRE: The Rev response element (RRE) of HIV-1 allows for Rev-dependent mRNA export from the nucleus to the cytoplasm.
   2748..2774    +  CDS            Rev (fragment): human immunodeficiency virus 1 (HIV-1) Rev protein; rev; enhances nuclear export of unspliced and incompletely spliced viral mRNAs
   2778..3018    +  promoter       U6 promoter: RNA polymerase III promoter for human U6 snRNA
   3048..3123    +  misc_RNA       gRNA scaffold: guide RNA scaffold for the Streptococcus pyogenes CRISPR/Cas9 system
   3179..3296    +  misc_feature   cPPT/CTS: central polypurine tract and central termination sequence of HIV-1
   3362..3428    +  CDS            small t antigen (fragment): SV40 (simian virus 40) small t antigen
   3454..3665    +  promoter       EF-1α core promoter: core promoter for human elongation factor EF-1α
   3666..4604    +  intron         EF-1α intron A: intron upstream of the start codon of human EF-1α
   4626..5225    +  CDS            PuroR (fragment): puromycin N-acetyltransferase; pac from Streptomyces; confers resistance to puromycin
   5241..5829    +  misc_feature   WPRE: woodchuck hepatitis virus posttranscriptional regulatory element
   5880..5899    +  misc_feature   cPPT/CTS (fragment): central polypurine tract and central termination sequence of HIV-1
   5901..6134    +  LTR            3' LTR (ΔU3): self-inactivating 3' long terminal repeat (LTR) from HIV-1
   6212..6333    +  polyA_signal   SV40 poly(A) signal: SV40 polyadenylation signal
   6373..6508    +  rep_origin     SV40 ori: SV40 origin of replication
   6529..6547    -  promoter       T7 promoter: promoter for bacteriophage T7 RNA polymerase
   6555..6710    +  CDS            lacZα (fragment): LacZα fragment of β-galactosidase; lacZ fragment
   6715..7143    +  rep_origin     f1 ori (sequence partly withheld): f1 bacteriophage origin of replication; arrow indicates direction of (+) strand synthesis
   7196..7300    +  promoter       AmpR promoter: bla
   7301..8161    +  CDS            AmpR: β-lactamase; bla; confers resistance to ampicillin, carbenicillin, and related antibiotics
>Addgene plasmid #88853 | LentiGuidPuro-hTP53_sgRNA-1 | addgene full sequence | sequence record 175021 | Addgene NGS Result
GGATCTTCTTGAGATCCTTTTTTTCTGCGCGTAATCTGCTGCTTGCAAACAAAAAAACCACCGCTACCAG
CGGTGGTTTGTTTGCCGGATCAAGAGCTACCAACTCTTTTTCCGAAGGTAACTGGCTTCAGCAGAGCGCA
GATACCAAATACTGTTCTTCTAGTGTAGCCGTAGTTAGGCCACCACTTCAAGAACTCTGTAGCACCGCCT
ACATACCTCGCTCTGCTAATCCTGTTACCAGTGGCTGCTGCCAGTGGCGATAAGTCGTGTCTTACCGGGT
TGGACTCAAGACGATAGTTACCGGATAAGGCGCAGCGGTCGGGCTGAACGGGGGGTTCGTGCACACAGCC
CAGCTTGGAGCGAACGACCTACACCGAACTGAGATACCTACAGCGTGAGCTATGAGAAAGCGCCACGCTT
CCCGAAGGGAGAAAGGCGGACAGGTATCCGGTAAGCGGCAGGGTCGGAACAGGAGAGCGCACGAGGGAGC
TTCCAGGGGGAAACGCCTGGTATCTTTATAGTCCTGTCGGGTTTCGCCACCTCTGACTTGAGCGTCGATT
TTTGTGATGCTCGTCAGGGGGGCGGAGCCTATGGAAAAACGCCAGCAACGCGGCCTTTTTACGGTTCCTG
GCCTTTTGCTGGCCTTTTGCTCACATGTTCTTTCCTGCGTTATCCCCTGATTCTGTGGATAACCGTATTA
CCGCCTTTGAGTGAGCTGATACCGCTCGCCGCAGCCGAACGACCGAGCGCAGCGAGTCAGTGAGCGAGGA
AGCGGAAGAGCGCCCAATACGCAAACCGCCTCTCCCCGCGCGTTGGCCGATTCATTAATGCAGCTGGCAC
GACAGGTTTCCCGACTGGAAAGCGGGCAGTGAGCGCAACGCAATTAATGTGAGTTAGCTCACTCATTAGG
CACCCCAGGCTTTACACTTTATGCTTCCGGCTCGTATGTTGTGTGGAATTGTGAGCGGATAACAATTTCA
CACAGGAAACAGCTATGACCATGATTACGCCAAGCGCGCAATTAACCCTCACTAAAGGGAACAAAAGCTG
GAGCTGCAAGCTTAATGTAGTCTTATGCAATACTCTTGTAGTCTTGCAACATGGTAACGATGAGTTAGCA
ACATGCCTTACAAGGAGAGAAAAAGCACCGTGCATGCCGATTGGTGGAAGTAAGGTGGTACGATCGTGCC
TTATTAGGAAGGCAACAGACGGGTCTGACATGGATTGGACGAACCACTGAATTGCCGCATTGCAGAGATA
TTGTATTTAAGTGCCTAGCTCGATACATAAACGGGTCTCTCTGGTTAGACCAGATCTGAGCCTGGGAGCT
CTCTGGCTAACTAGGGAACCCACTGCTTAAGCCTCAATAAAGCTTGCCTTGAGTGCTTCAAGTAGTGTGT
GCCCGTCTGTTGTGTGACTCTGGTAACTAGAGATCCCTCAGACCCTTTTAGTCAGTGTGGAAAATCTCTA
GCAGTGGCGCCCGAACAGGGACTTGAAAGCGAAAGGGAAACCAGAGGAGCTCTCTCGACGCAGGACTCGG
CTTGCTGAAGCGCGCACGGCAAGAGGCGAGGGGCGGCGACTGGTGAGTACGCCAAAAATTTTGACTAGCG
GAGGCTAGAAGGAGAGAGATGGGTGCGAGAGCGTCAGTATTAAGCGGGGGAGAATTAGATCGCGATGGGA
AAAAATTCGGTTAAGGCCAGGGGGAAAGAAAAAATATAAATTAAAACATATAGTATGGGCAAGCAGGGAG
CTAGAACGATTCGCAGTTAATCCTGGCCTGTTAGAAACATCAGAAGGCTGTAGACAAATACTGGGACAGC
TACAACCATCCCTTCAGACAGGATCAGAAGAACTTAGATCATTATATAATACAGTAGCAACCCTCTATTG
TGTGCATCAAAGGATAGAGATAAAAGACACCAAGGAAGCTTTAGACAAGATAGAGGAAGAGCAAAACAAA
AGTAAGACCACCGCACAGCAAGCGGCCGCTGATCTTCAGACCTGGAGGAGGAGATATGAGGGACAATTGG
AGAAGTGAATTATATAAATATAAAGTAGTAAAAATTGAACCATTAGGAGTAGCACCCACCAAGGCAAAGA
GAAGAGTGGTGCAGAGAGAAAAAAGAGCAGTGGGAATAGGAGCTTTGTTCCTTGGGTTCTTGGGAGCAGC
AGGAAGCACTATGGGCGCAGCGTCAATGACGCTGACGGTACAGGCCAGACAATTATTGTCTGGTATAGTG
CAGCAGCAGAACAATTTGCTGAGGGCTATTGAGGCGCAACAGCATCTGTTGCAACTCACAGTCTGGGGCA
TCAAGCAGCTCCAGGCAAGAATCCTGGCTGTGGAAAGATACCTAAAGGATCAACAGCTCCTGGGGATTTG
GGGTTGCTCTGGAAAACTCATTTGCACCACTGCTGTGCCTTGGAATGCTAGTTGGAGTAATAAATCTCTG
GAACAGATTTGGAATCACACGACCTGGATGGAGTGGGACAGAGAAATTAACAATTACACAAGCTTAATAC
ACTCCTTAATTGAAGAATCGCAAAACCAGCAAGAAAAGAATGAACAAGAATTATTGGAATTAGATAAATG
GGCAAGTTTGTGGAATTGGTTTAACATAACAAATTGGCTGTGGTATATAAAATTATTCATAATGATAGTA
GGAGGCTTGGTAGGTTTAAGAATAGTTTTTGCTGTACTTTCTATAGTGAATAGAGTTAGGCAGGGATATT
CACCATTATCGTTTCAGACCCACCTCCCAACCCCGAGGGGACCCAGAGAGGGCCTATTTCCCATGATTCC
TTCATATTTGCATATACGATACAAGGCTGTTAGAGAGATAATTAGAATTAATTTGACTGTAAACACAAAG
ATATTAGTACAAAATACGTGACGTAGAAAGTAATAATTTCTTGGGTAGTTTGCAGTTTTAAAATTATGTT
TTAAAATGGACTATCATATGCTTACCGTAACTTGAAAGTATTTCGATTTCTTGGCTTTATATATCTTGTG
GAAAGGACGAAACACCGGAGCGCTGCTCAGATAGCGAGTTTTAGAGCTAGAAATAGCAAGTTAAAATAAG
GCTAGTCCGTTATCAACTTGAAAAAGTGGCACCGAGTCGGTGCTTTTTTAAGCTTGGCGTAACTAGATCT
TGAGACAAATGGCAGTATTCATCCACAATTTTAAAAGAAAAGGGGGGATTGGGGGGTACAGTGCAGGGGA
AAGAATAGTAGACATAATAGCAACAGACATACAAACTAAAGAATTACAAAAACAAATTACAAAAATTCAA
AATTTTCGGGTTTATTACAGGGACAGCAGAGATCCACTTTGGCGCCGGCTCGAGGGGGCCCGGGTGCAAA
GATGGATAAAGTTTTAAACAGAGAGGAATCTTTGCAGCTAATGGACCTTCTAGGTCTTGAAAGGAGTGGG
AATTGGCTCCGGTGCCCGTCAGTGGGCAGAGCGCACATCGCCCACAGTCCCCGAGAAGTTGGGGGGAGGG
GTCGGCAATTGATCCGGTGCCTAGAGAAGGTGGCGCGGGGTAAACTGGGAAAGTGATGTCGTGTACTGGC
TCCGCCTTTTTCCCGAGGGTGGGGGAGAACCGTATATAAGTGCAGTAGTCGCCGTGAACGTTCTTTTTCG
CAACGGGTTTGCCGCCAGAACACAGGTAAGTGCCGTGTGTGGTTCCCGCGGGCCTGGCCTCTTTACGGGT
TATGGCCCTTGCGTGCCTTGAATTACTTCCACCTGGCTGCAGTACGTGATTCTTGATCCCGAGCTTCGGG
TTGGAAGTGGGTGGGAGAGTTCGAGGCCTTGCGCTTAAGGAGCCCCTTCGCCTCGTGCTTGAGTTGAGGC
CTGGCCTGGGCGCTGGGGCCGCCGCGTGCGAATCTGGTGGCACCTTCGCGCCTGTCTCGCTGCTTTCGAT
AAGTCTCTAGCCATTTAAAATTTTTGATGACCTGCTGCGACGCTTTTTTTCTGGCAAGATAGTCTTGTAA
ATGCGGGCCAAGATCTGCACACTGGTATTTCGGTTTTTGGGGCCGCGGGCGGCGACGGGGCCCGTGCGTC
CCAGCGCACATGTTCGGCGAGGCGGGGCCTGCGAGCGCGGCCACCGAGAATCGGACGGGGGTAGTCTCAA
GCTGGCCGGCCTGCTCTGGTGCCTGGCCTCGCGCCGCCGTGTATCGCCCCGCCCTGGGCGGCAAGGCTGG
CCCGGTCGGCACCAGTTGCGTGAGCGGAAAGATGGCCGCTTCCCGGCCCTGCTGCAGGGAGCTCAAAATG
GAGGACGCGGCGCTCGGGAGAGCGGGCGGGTGAGTCACCCACACAAAGGAAAAGGGCCTTTCCGTCCTCA
GCCGTCGCTTCATGTGACTCCACGGAGTACCGGGCGCCGTCCAGGCACCTCGATTAGTTCTCGAGCTTTT
GGAGTACGTCGTCTTTAGGTTGGGGGGAGGGGTTTTATGCGATGGAGTTTCCCCACACTGAGTGGGTGGA
GACTGAAGTTAGGCCAGCTTGGCACTTGATGTAATTCTCCTTGGAATTTGCCCTTTTTGAGTTTGGATCT
TGGTTCATTCTCAAGCCTCAGACAGTGGTTCAAAGTTTTTTTCTTCCATTTCAGGTGTCGTGACGTACGG
CCACCATGACCGAGTACAAGCCCACGGTGCGCCTCGCCACCCGCGACGACGTCCCCAGGGCCGTACGCAC
CCTCGCCGCCGCGTTCGCCGACTACCCCGCCACGCGCCACACCGTCGATCCGGACCGCCACATCGAGCGG
GTCACCGAGCTGCAAGAACTCTTCCTCACGCGCGTCGGGCTCGACATCGGCAAGGTGTGGGTCGCGGACG
ACGGCGCCGCCGTGGCGGTCTGGACCACGCCGGAGAGCGTCGAAGCGGGGGCGGTGTTCGCCGAGATCGG
CCCGCGCATGGCCGAGTTGAGCGGTTCCCGGCTGGCCGCGCAGCAACAGATGGAAGGCCTCCTGGCGCCG
CACCGGCCCAAGGAGCCCGCGTGGTTCCTGGCCACCGTCGGAGTCTCGCCCGACCACCAGGGCAAGGGTC
TGGGCAGCGCCGTCGTGCTCCCCGGAGTGGAGGCGGCCGAGCGCGCCGGGGTGCCCGCCTTCCTGGAGAC
CTCCGCGCCCCGCAACCTCCCCTTCTACGAGCGGCTCGGCTTCACCGTCACCGCCGACGTCGAGGTGCCC
GAAGGACCGCGCACCTGGTGCATGACCCGCAAGCCCGGTGCCTGAACGCGTTAAGTCGACAATCAACCTC
TGGATTACAAAATTTGTGAAAGATTGACTGGTATTCTTAACTATGTTGCTCCTTTTACGCTATGTGGATA
CGCTGCTTTAATGCCTTTGTATCATGCTATTGCTTCCCGTATGGCTTTCATTTTCTCCTCCTTGTATAAA
TCCTGGTTGCTGTCTCTTTATGAGGAGTTGTGGCCCGTTGTCAGGCAACGTGGCGTGGTGTGCACTGTGT
TTGCTGACGCAACCCCCACTGGTTGGGGCATTGCCACCACCTGTCAGCTCCTTTCCGGGACTTTCGCTTT
CCCCCTCCCTATTGCCACGGCGGAACTCATCGCCGCCTGCCTTGCCCGCTGCTGGACAGGGGCTCGGCTG
TTGGGCACTGACAATTCCGTGGTGTTGTCGGGGAAATCATCGTCCTTTCCTTGGCTGCTCGCCTGTGTTG
CCACCTGGATTCTGCGCGGGACGTCCTTCTGCTACGTCCCTTCGGCCCTCAATCCAGCGGACCTTCCTTC
CCGCGGCCTGCTGCCGGCTCTGCGGCCTCTTCCGCGTCTTCGCCTTCGCCCTCAGACGAGTCGGATCTCC
CTTTGGGCCGCCTCCCCGCGTCGACTTTAAGACCAATGACTTACAAGGCAGCTGTAGATCTTAGCCACTT
TTTAAAAGAAAAGGGGGGACTGGAAGGGCTAATTCACTCCCAACGAAGACAAGATCTGCTTTTTGCTTGT
ACTGGGTCTCTCTGGTTAGACCAGATCTGAGCCTGGGAGCTCTCTGGCTAACTAGGGAACCCACTGCTTA
AGCCTCAATAAAGCTTGCCTTGAGTGCTTCAAGTAGTGTGTGCCCGTCTGTTGTGTGACTCTGGTAACTA
GAGATCCCTCAGACCCTTTTAGTCAGTGTGGAAAATCTCTAGCAGTACGTATAGTAGTTCATGTCATCTT
ATTATTCAGTATTTATAACTTGCAAAGAAATGAATATCAGAGAGTGAGAGGAACTTGTTTATTGCAGCTT
ATAATGGTTACAAATAAAGCAATAGCATCACAAATTTCACAAATAAAGCATTTTTTTCACTGCATTCTAG
TTGTGGTTTGTCCAAACTCATCAATGTATCTTATCATGTCTGGCTCTAGCTATCCCGCCCCTAACTCCGC
CCATCCCGCCCCTAACTCCGCCCAGTTCCGCCCATTCTCCGCCCCATGGCTGACTAATTTTTTTTATTTA
TGCAGAGGCCGAGGCCGCCTCGGCCTCTGAGCTATTCCAGAAGTAGTGAGGAGGCTTTTTTGGAGGCCTA
GGGACGTACCCAATTCGCCCTATAGTGAGTCGTATTACGCGCGCTCACTGGCCGTCGTTTTACAACGTCG
TGACTGGGAAAACCCTGGCGTTACCCAACTTAATCGCCTTGCAGCACATCCCCCTTTCGCCAGCTGGCGT
AATAGCGAAGAGGCCCGCACCGATCGCCCTTCCCAACAGTTGCGCAGCCTGAATGGCGAATGGG
[124 nt withheld, positions 6715-6838]
C
[91 nt withheld, positions 6840-6930]
A
[49 nt withheld, positions 6932-6980]
CCTTTGACGTTGGAGTCCACGTTCTTT
[37 nt withheld, positions 7008-7044]
ACCCTATCTCGGTCTATTCTTTTGATTTATAAGGGATTTTGCCGATTTCGGCCTATTGGTTAAAAAATGA
GCTGATTTAACAAAAATTTAACGCGAATTTTAACAAAATATTAACGCTTACAATTTAGGTGGCACTTTTC
GGGGAAATGTGCGCGGAACCCCTATTTGTTTATTTTTCTAAATACATTCAAATATGTATCCGCTCATGAG
ACAATAACCCTGATAAATGCTTCAATAATATTGAAAAAGGAAGAGTATGAGTATTCAACATTTCCGTGTC
GCCCTTATTCCCTTTTTTGCGGCATTTTGCCTTCCTGTTTTTGCTCACCCAGAAACGCTGGTGAAAGTAA
AAGATGCTGAAGATCAGTTGGGTGCACGAGTGGGTTACATCGAACTGGATCTCAACAGCGGTAAGATCCT
TGAGAGTTTTCGCCCCGAAGAACGTTTTCCAATGATGAGCACTTTTAAAGTTCTGCTATGTGGCGCGGTA
TTATCCCGTATTGACGCCGGGCAAGAGCAACTCGGTCGCCGCATACACTATTCTCAGAATGACTTGGTTG
AGTACTCACCAGTCACAGAAAAGCATCTTACGGATGGCATGACAGTAAGAGAATTATGCAGTGCTGCCAT
AACCATGAGTGATAACACTGCGGCCAACTTACTTCTGACAACGATCGGAGGACCGAAGGAGCTAACCGCT
TTTTTGCACAACATGGGGGATCATGTAACTCGCCTTGATCGTTGGGAACCGGAGCTGAATGAAGCCATAC
CAAACGACGAGCGTGACACCACGATGCCTGTAGCAATGGCAACAACGTTGCGCAAACTATTAACTGGCGA
ACTACTTACTCTAGCTTCCCGGCAACAATTAATAGACTGGATGGAGGCGGATAAAGTTGCAGGACCACTT
CTGCGCTCGGCCCTTCCGGCTGGCTGGTTTATTGCTGATAAATCTGGAGCCGGTGAGCGTGGGTCTCGCG
GTATCATTGCAGCACTGGGGCCAGATGGTAAGCCCTCCCGTATCGTAGTTATCTACACGACGGGGAGTCA
GGCAACTATGGATGAACGAAATAGACAGATCGCTGAGATAGGTGCCTCACTGATTAAGCATTGGTAACTG
TCAGACCAAGTTTACTCATATATACTTTAGATTGATTTAAAACTTCATTTTTAATTTAAAAGGATCTAGG
TGAAGATCCTTTTTGATAATCTCATGACCAAAATCCCTTAACGTGAGTTTTCGTTCCACTGAGCGTCAGA
CCCCGTAGAAAAGATCAAA
